>Addgene plasmid #172930 | pRSETA_crG18 | addgene full sequence | sequence record 339470 | Addgene NGS Result
GATCTCGATCCCGCGAAATTAATACGACTCACTATAGGGAGACCACAACGGTTTCCCTCTAGAAATAATT
TTGTTTAACTTTAAGAAGGAGATATACATATGCATCATCATCACCATCATGTGAGCAAAGGTGAAGAGCT
CTTTACCGGTGTTGTTCCGATTCTGGTTGAACTGGATGGTGACGTTAATGGTCACAAATTTTCAGTTAGC
GGTGAAGGCGAAGGTGATGCAACCTATGGTAAACTGACCCTGAAATTTATCTGTACCACCGGCAAACTGC
CGGTTCCGTGGCCGACCCTGGTTACCACCCTGAGCTGGGGTGTTCAGTGTTTTGCACGTTATCCGGATCA
CATGAAACAGCACGATTTTTTCAAAAGCGCAATGCCGGAAGGTTATGTTCAAGAACGTACCATCTTCTTC
AAAGATGACGGCAACTATAAAACCCGTGCCGAAGTTAAATTTGAAGGTGATACCCTGGTGAATCGCATTG
AACTGAAAGGCATCGATTTTAAAGAGGATGGTAATATCCTGGGCCACAAACTGGAATATAATGCCATTCA
TGGCAACGTGTATATCACCGCAGATAAACAGAAAAACGGCATCAAAGCAAATTTTGGCCTGAACTGCAAT
ATTGAAGATGGTTCAGTTCAGCTGGCAGATCATTATCAGCAGAATACCCCGATTGGTGATGGTCCGGTTC
TGCTGCCGGATAATCATTATCTGAGCACCCAGAGCAAACTGAGCAAAGATCCGAATGAAAAACGTGATCA
CATGGTGCTGCTGGAATTTGTTACCGCAGCAGGTATTACCCTGGGTATGGATGAACTGTATAAAGGTAGC
GGTGGTAGTGGTGGTTCAGGTGGCTCTGGTGGCAGCGGTGGATCCGGTGGTAGCGGTGGTTCAGGTGGTA
GTGGCGGTAGTGGTGGCTCAGGGGGTTCTGGTGGCTCCGGTGGCTCTGGCGGTAGCGGAGGCAGTGGTGG
AAGTGGTGGTTCCATGGTGTCAAAAGGTGAGGAACTGTTTACAGGCGTGGTGCCGATCCTGGTAGAGCTG
GACGGGGATGTGAATGGCCATAAATTCAGCGTTTCAGGTGAAGGTGAGGGCGACGCCACGTACGGAAAAC
TGACACTGAAATTCATTTGCACAACAGGTAAACTGCCTGTGCCTTGGCCTACACTGGTGACCACCTTTGG
TTATGGTCTGATGTGCTTTGCTCGCTATCCTGACCACATGAAACAACATGATTTCTTTAAATCTGCCATG
CCTGAAGGCTACGTGCAAGAGCGCACCATTTTTTTCAAAGACGATGGGAATTACAAAACACGTGCGGAGG
TGAAATTCGAGGGCGATACACTGGTTAACCGTATCGAGCTGAAAGGTATCGACTTCAAAGAGGACGGAAA
CATTCTGGGTCATAAACTGGAATACAACTACAACAGCCATAACGTGTACATCATGGCCGACAAACAAAAA
AACGGGATTAAAGTGAACTTCAAAATCCGCCACAACATCGAAGATGGCAGCGTGCAGCTGGCCGACCACT
ATCAACAAAACACACCGATCGGCGACGGTCCTGTACTGCTGCCTGACAACCACTATCTGTCATATCAGAG
CGCACTGTCAAAAGATCCTAACGAGAAACGCGACCACATGGTTCTGCTGGAATTCGTGACAGCCGCTGGC
ATTACACTGGGCATGGACGAGCTGTACAAATAAAAGCTTGATCCGGCTGCTAACAAAGCCCGAAAGGAAG
CTGAGTTGGCTGCTGCCACCGCTGAGCAATAACTAGCATAACCCCTTGGGGCCTCTAAACGGGTCTTGAG
GGGTTTTTTGCTGAAAGGAGGAACTATATCCGGATCTGGCGTAATAGCGAAGAGGCCCGCACCGATCGCC
CTTCCCAACAGTTGCGCAGCCTGAATGGCGAATGGG
[124 nt withheld, positions 1927-2050]
C
[91 nt withheld, positions 2052-2142]
A
[49 nt withheld, positions 2144-2192]
CCTTTGACGTTGGAGTCCACGTTCTTT
[37 nt withheld, positions 2220-2256]
ACCCTATCTCGGTCTATTCTTTTGATTTATAAGGGATTTTGCCGATTTCGGCCTATTGGTTAAAAAATGA
GCTGATTTAACAAAAATTTAACGCGAATTTTAACAAAATATTAACGCTTACAATTTAGGTGGCACTTTTC
GGGGAAATGTGCGCGGAACCCCTATTTGTTTATTTTTCTAAATACATTCAAATATGTATCCGCTCATGAG
ACAATAACCCTGATAAATGCTTCAATAATATTGAAAAAGGAAGAGTATGAGTATTCAACATTTCCGTGTC
GCCCTTATTCCCTTTTTTGCGGCATTTTGCCTTCCTGTTTTTGCTCACCCAGAAACGCTGGTGAAAGTAA
AAGATGCTGAAGATCAGTTGGGTGCACGAGTGGGTTACATCGAACTGGATCTCAACAGCGGTAAGATCCT
TGAGAGTTTTCGCCCCGAAGAACGTTTTCCAATGATGAGCACTTTTAAAGTTCTGCTATGTGGCGCGGTA
TTATCCCGTATTGACGCCGGGCAAGAGCAACTCGGTCGCCGCATACACTATTCTCAGAATGACTTGGTTG
AGTACTCACCAGTCACAGAAAAGCATCTTACGGATGGCATGACAGTAAGAGAATTATGCAGTGCTGCCAT
AACCATGAGTGATAACACTGCGGCCAACTTACTTCTGACAACGATCGGAGGACCGAAGGAGCTAACCGCT
TTTTTGCACAACATGGGGGATCATGTAACTCGCCTTGATCGTTGGGAACCGGAGCTGAATGAAGCCATAC
CAAACGACGAGCGTGACACCACGATGCCTGTAGCAATGGCAACAACGTTGCGCAAACTATTAACTGGCGA
ACTACTTACTCTAGCTTCCCGGCAACAATTAATAGACTGGATGGAGGCGGATAAAGTTGCAGGACCACTT
CTGCGCTCGGCCCTTCCGGCTGGCTGGTTTATTGCTGATAAATCTGGAGCCGGTGAGCGTGGGTCTCGCG
GTATCATTGCAGCACTGGGGCCAGATGGTAAGCCCTCCCGTATCGTAGTTATCTACACGACGGGGAGTCA
GGCAACTATGGATGAACGAAATAGACAGATCGCTGAGATAGGTGCCTCACTGATTAAGCATTGGTAACTG
TCAGACCAAGTTTACTCATATATACTTTAGATTGATTTAAAACTTCATTTTTAATTTAAAAGGATCTAGG
TGAAGATCCTTTTTGATAATCTCATGACCAAAATCCCTTAACGTGAGTTTTCGTTCCACTGAGCGTCAGA
CCCCGTAGAAAAGATCAAAGGATCTTCTTGAGATCCTTTTTTTCTGCGCGTAATCTGCTGCTTGCAAACA
AAAAAACCACCGCTACCAGCGGTGGTTTGTTTGCCGGATCAAGAGCTACCAACTCTTTTTCCGAAGGTAA
CTGGCTTCAGCAGAGCGCAGATACCAAATACTGTTCTTCTAGTGTAGCCGTAGTTAGGCCACCACTTCAA
GAACTCTGTAGCACCGCCTACATACCTCGCTCTGCTAATCCTGTTACCAGTGGCTGCTGCCAGTGGCGAT
AAGTCGTGTCTTACCGGGTTGGACTCAAGACGATAGTTACCGGATAAGGCGCAGCGGTCGGGCTGAACGG
GGGGTTCGTGCACACAGCCCAGCTTGGAGCGAACGACCTACACCGAACTGAGATACCTACAGCGTGAGCT
ATGAGAAAGCGCCACGCTTCCCGAAGGGAGAAAGGCGGACAGGTATCCGGTAAGCGGCAGGGTCGGAACA
GGAGAGCGCACGAGGGAGCTTCCAGGGGGAAACGCCTGGTATCTTTATAGTCCTGTCGGGTTTCGCCACC
TCTGACTTGAGCGTCGATTTTTGTGATGCTCGTCAGGGGGGCGGAGCCTATGGAAAAACGCCAGCAACGC
GGCCTTTTTACGGTTCCTGGCCTTTTGCTGGCCTTTTGCTCACATGTTCTTTCCTGCGTTATCCCCTGAT
TCTGTGGATAACCGTATTACCGCCTTTGAGTGAGCTGATACCGCTCGCCGCAGCCGAACGACCGAGCGCA
GCGAGTCAGTGAGCGAGGAAGCGGAAGAGCGCCCAATACGCAAACCGCCTCTCCCCGCGCGTTGGCCGAT
TCATTAATGCAG
Features (pLannotate 1.2.2; 12 found; start..end, strand, type, name):
     20..38      +  promoter       T7 promoter: promoter for bacteriophage T7 RNA polymerase
     70..92      +  RBS            RBS: efficient ribosome binding site from bacteriophage T7 gene 10 (Olins and Rangwala, 1989)
    121..834     +  CDS            mCerulean3: mCerulean3 is a basic (constitutively fluorescent) cyan fluorescent protein published in 2011, derived from Aequorea victoria. It is reported to be a somewhat slowly-maturing monomer with very low acid sensitivity.
    994..1710    +  CDS            Citrine: Citrine is a basic (constitutively fluorescent) yellow fluorescent protein published in 2001, derived from Aequorea victoria. It has moderate acid sensitivity.
   1726..1775    +  CDS            SET1 (fragment): solubility-enhancement tag derived from T7 phage gene 10B
   1783..1830    +  terminator     T7 terminator: transcription terminator for bacteriophage T7 RNA polymerase
   1856..1922    +  CDS            lacZα (fragment): LacZα fragment of β-galactosidase; lacZ fragment
   1927..2355    +  rep_origin     f1 ori (sequence partly withheld): f1 bacteriophage origin of replication; arrow indicates direction of (+) strand synthesis
   2408..2512    +  promoter       AmpR promoter: bla
   2513..3373    +  CDS            AmpR: β-lactamase; bla; confers resistance to ampicillin, carbenicillin, and related antibiotics
   3544..4132    +  rep_origin     ori: high-copy-number ColE1/pMB1/pBR322/pUC origin of replication
   4315..4368    +  CDS            lacI (fragment): lac repressor; lacI; The lac repressor binds to the lac operator to inhibit transcription in E. coli. This inhibition can be relieved by adding lactose or isopropyl-β-D-thiogalactopyranoside (IPTG).
