[The description below was written by a language model from this plasmid's Addgene catalogue record and pLannotate feature annotations shown in this document.]
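Description:
pRSETA_crG18 is a bacterial expression plasmid built on the pRSETA backbone that encodes a genetically encoded FRET sensor for macromolecular crowding, intended for production in E. coli. It is a high-copy plasmid of about 4.4 kb carrying a ColE1/pUC-type origin of replication and the β-lactamase gene under its own promoter for ampicillin selection. An f1 phage origin is also present, a standard backbone element that allows single-stranded DNA production. Short annotated fragments of lacZα, lacI and a T7 gene 10-derived sequence appear to be backbone remnants rather than functional parts.

The synthetic insert, recorded as about 1.6 kb and cloned between NdeI and HindIII sites, sits downstream of a T7 promoter and the efficient T7 gene 10 ribosome binding site, and is followed by a T7 terminator, so expression depends on a host strain supplying T7 RNA polymerase. The open reading frame places the cyan donor mCerulean3 at the N-terminal end and the yellow acceptor, catalogued as mCitrine (annotated as Citrine), at the C-terminal end. The unannotated stretch between them corresponds to the flexible linker, which the record describes as 18 repeats of GSG. An N-terminal His tag is listed in the catalogue, although it is not separately annotated in the feature table; it would permit metal-affinity purification.

In this sensor design, crowded environments favour more compact conformations of the linker, bringing the two fluorescent proteins closer and raising FRET efficiency. The construct belongs to a set of probes with differing linkers used to study how linker design affects sensing of macromolecular crowding, either in bacterial cells or with purified protein.
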