Addgene plasmid #172930: pRSETA_crG18
Purpose: Crowding FRET sensor with mCerulean3 and mCitrine for E. coli expression. Linker comprises 18x GSG
Depositing lab: Arnold Boersma. Depositing organization: University of Groningen. Publication: Design and Properties of Genetically Encoded Probes for Sensing Macromolecular Crowding. Liu B, Aberg C, van Eerden FJ, Marrink SJ, Poolman B, Boersma AJ. Biophys J. 2017 May 9;112(9):1929-1939. doi: 10.1016/j.bpj.2017.04.004. PubMed 28494963.
Backbone
  Vector backbone: pRSETA
  Backbone size w/o insert (bp): 2754
  Vector type: Bacterial Expression
Growth in bacteria
  Bacterial resistance: Ampicillin, 100 μg/mL
  Growth temperature: 37°C
  Growth strain: DH5alpha
  Copy number: High Copy
Gene/Insert
  Gene/Insert name: CrowdingSensorG18
  Species: Synthetic
  Insert size (bp): 1614
  Promoter: T7
  Tag / fusion protein: His (N terminal on insert)
  Cloning method: Restriction Enzyme; 5′ cloning site NdeI (unknown if destroyed); 3′ cloning site HindIII (unknown if destroyed)
Terms and licenses: Academic/Nonprofit Terms; Industry Terms: Not Available to Industry
How to cite: pRSETA_crG18 was a gift from Arnold Boersma (Addgene plasmid # 172930 ; http://n2t.net/addgene:172930 ; RRID:Addgene_172930)
